Addgene plasmid #52309: psbA2-Ptrc-PHLS (d)
Purpose: Replaces the psbA2 gene in Synechocystis with the Ptrc promoter - PHLS gene
Depositing lab: Anastasios Melis. Depositing organization: University of California, Berkeley. Publication: Regulation of beta-phellandrene synthase gene expression, recombinant protein accumulation, and monoterpene hydrocarbons production in Synechocystis transformants. Formighieri C, Melis A. Planta. 2014 Aug;240(2):309-24. doi: 10.1007/s00425-014-2080-8. Epub 2014 May 20. PubMed 24838596.
Backbone
  Vector backbone: pBluescript KS+
  Backbone manufacturer: Stratagene
  Backbone size w/o insert (bp): 2873
  Total vector size (bp): 6295
  Vector type: Bacterial Expression, Synthetic Biology
  Selectable markers: Chloramphenicol
Growth in bacteria
  Bacterial resistance: Ampicillin, 100 μg/mL
  Growth temperature: 37°C
  Growth strain: DH5alpha
  Copy number: High Copy
Gene/Insert 1
  Gene/Insert name: beta-phellandrene synthase (alt name: PHLS)
  Species: Lavandula angustifolia
  Insert size (bp): 1623
  GenBank ID: HQ404305
  Promoter: Ptrc
  Cloning method: Restriction Enzyme; 5′ cloning site NdeI (not destroyed); 3′ cloning site BglII (not destroyed)
  Sequencing primers: 5′ TGGAtatttgctgggggtta; 3′ tcaCTCATAGCGCTCAATCA
Gene/Insert 2
  Gene/Insert name: Chloramphenicol resistance (alt name: cmR)
  Insert size (bp): 660
  Cloning method: Restriction Enzyme; 5′ cloning site BglII (not destroyed); 3′ cloning site BamHI (not destroyed)
  Sequencing primers: 5′ AGATCTGCGGCCGCgttgat; 3′ AGCTCGATCGCCTTGGCAAA
Terms and licenses: Academic/Nonprofit Terms; Industry Terms: Not Available to Industry
How to cite: psbA2-Ptrc-PHLS (d) was a gift from Anastasios Melis (Addgene plasmid # 52309 ; http://n2t.net/addgene:52309 ; RRID:Addgene_52309)
