[The description below was written by a language model from this plasmid's Addgene catalogue record and pLannotate feature annotations shown in this document.]
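Description:
psbA2-Ptrc-PHLS (d) is a 6,295 bp integration plasmid built on the pBluescript KS+ backbone and designed to replace the psbA2 gene of the cyanobacterium Synechocystis with a heterologous monoterpene synthase expression cassette. In E. coli it is maintained as a high-copy plasmid through the ColE1/pUC-type origin and selected with ampicillin via the bla gene. The backbone also retains the f1 origin, remnants of the lacZα/multiple cloning site region, and the flanking T7 and T3 promoters. The record lists no cyanobacterial origin of replication, consistent with a vector that acts in Synechocystis by chromosomal integration rather than autonomous replication.

The payload is the beta-phellandrene synthase (PHLS) coding sequence from Lavandula angustifolia, about 1.6 kb, cloned between NdeI and BglII sites downstream of the trc promoter, a strong trp/lac hybrid promoter, with an adjacent lac operator. The automated annotation labels this open reading frame as a fragment of a Salvia officinalis 1,8-cineole synthase. This most likely reflects similarity among plant terpene synthases rather than a different insert. Immediately downstream lies a chloramphenicol acetyltransferase gene with its own cat promoter, which provides the marker for selecting Synechocystis transformants. The cassette appears to be flanked by Synechocystis genomic sequence: an unannotated stretch lies upstream of the trc promoter, and a region after the marker includes a speA2 fragment. These presumably serve as the homology arms for double recombination at the psbA2 locus, although the feature table does not label them as such. The construct is used to study how promoter choice affects PHLS expression, recombinant protein accumulation and beta-phellandrene production in cyanobacteria.
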