Features (pLannotate 1.2.2; 18 found; start..end, strand, type, name):
     33..461     -  rep_origin     f1 ori (sequence partly withheld): f1 bacteriophage origin of replication; arrow indicates direction of (+) strand synthesis
    466..623     -  CDS            lacZα (fragment): LacZα fragment of β-galactosidase; lacZ fragment
    626..644     +  promoter       T7 promoter: promoter for bacteriophage T7 RNA polymerase
    653..675     -  misc_feature   MCS (fragment): pBluescript multiple cloning site
   1091..1120    +  promoter       trc promoter: strong E. coli promoter; hybrid between the trp and lac UV5 promoters
   1129..1145    +  protein_bind   lac operator: The lac repressor binds to the lac operator to inhibit transcription in E. coli. This inhibition can be relieved by adding lactose or isopropyl-β-D-thiogalactopyranoside (IPTG). lac repressor encoded by lacI
   1164..2780    +  CDS            SCS_SALOF (fragment): Experimental evidence at protein level: Swiss-Prot protein existence level 1. Catalyzes the formation of 1,8-cineole from geranyl diphosphate. The enzyme also produces significant amounts of (+)- and (-)-alpha-pinene, (+)- and (-)-beta-pinene, myrcene and (+)-sabinene. From Salvia officinalis (Sage).
   2800..2902    +  promoter       cat promoter: promoter of the E. coli cat gene encoding chloramphenicol acetyltransferase
   2903..3562    +  CDS            CmR: chloramphenicol acetyltransferase; cat; confers resistance to chloramphenicol
   3783..4091    +  CDS            speA2 (fragment): SPEA2_SYNY3 - Also known as speA. Protein inferred from homology: Swiss-Prot protein existence level 3. Catalyzes the biosynthesis of agmatine from arginine. From Synechocystis sp. (strain PCC 6803 / Kazusa).
   4110..4128    -  promoter       T3 promoter: promoter for bacteriophage T3 RNA polymerase
   4173..4189    -  protein_bind   lac operator: The lac repressor binds to the lac operator to inhibit transcription in E. coli. This inhibition can be relieved by adding lactose or isopropyl-β-D-thiogalactopyranoside (IPTG). lac repressor encoded by lacI
   4197..4227    -  promoter       lac promoter: promoter for the E. coli lac operon
   4242..4263    -  protein_bind   CAP binding site: CAP binding activates transcription in the presence of cAMP. E. coli catabolite activator protein
   4276..4368    -  CDS            lacI (fragment): lac repressor; lacI; The lac repressor binds to the lac operator to inhibit transcription in E. coli. This inhibition can be relieved by adding lactose or isopropyl-β-D-thiogalactopyranoside (IPTG).
   4551..5139    -  rep_origin     ori: high-copy-number ColE1/pMB1/pBR322/pUC origin of replication
   5310..6170    -  CDS            AmpR: β-lactamase; bla; confers resistance to ampicillin, carbenicillin, and related antibiotics
   6171..6275    -  promoter       AmpR promoter: bla
>Addgene plasmid #52309 | psbA2-Ptrc-PHLS (d) | depositor full sequence | sequence record 80932 | psbA2-Ptrc-PHLS (d) sequence 6295 bps
CACCTAAATTGTAAGCGTTAATATTTTGTTAAAATTCGCGTTAAATTTTTGTTAAATCAGCTCATTTTTT
AACCAATAGGCCGAAATCGGCAAAATCCCTTATAAATCAAAAGAATAGACCGAGATAGGGT
[37 nt withheld, positions 132-168]
AAAGAACGTGGACTCCAACGTCAAAGG
[49 nt withheld, positions 196-244]
T
[91 nt withheld, positions 246-336]
G
[124 nt withheld, positions 338-461]
CCCATTCGCCATTCAGGCTGCGCAACTGTTGGGAAGGGCGATCGGTGCGGGCCTCTTCGCTATTACGCCA
GCTGGCGAAAGGGGGATGTGCTGCAAGGCGATTAAGTTGGGTAACGCCAGGGTTTTCCCAGTCACGACGT
TGTAAAACGACGGCCAGTGAATTGTAATACGACTCACTATAGGGCGAATTGGGTACCGGGCCCCCCCTCG
AGGTGGATATTTGCTGGGGGTTAATGAAACATTGTGGCGGAACCCAGGGACAATGTGACCAAAAAATTCA
GGGATATCAATAAGTATTAGGTATATGGATCATAATTGTATGCCCGACTATTGCTTAAACTGACTGACCA
CTGACCTTAAGAGTAATGGCGTGCAAGGCCCAGTGATAAATTTCATTATTTTTCATTATTTCATCTCCAT
TGTCCCTGAAAATCAGTTGTGTCGCCCCTCTACACAGCCCAGAACTATGGTAAAGGCGCACGAAAAACCG
CCAGGTAAACTCTTCTCAACCCCCAAAACGCCCTCTGTTTACCCATGGAAAAAACGACAATTACAAGAAA
GTAAAACTTATGTCATCTATAAGCTTCGTGTATATTAACTTCCTGTTACAAAGATTCTGAAATGAGCTGT
TGACAATTAATCATCCGGCTCGTATAATGTGTGGAAATTGTGAGCGGATAACAATTAGGAGGTAAACATA
TGTGTAGTTTGCAAGTTTCTGATCCTATTCCTACCGGACGCCGTTCCGGTGGTTATCCCCCGGCCTTATG
GGATTTCGATACTATTCAATCCCTGAATACCGAATATAAGGGCGAACGTCACATGCGTCGGGAAGAAGAC
TTAATTGGTCAAGTTCGGGAAATGTTGGTGCACGAAGTAGAAGATCCCACTCCCCAGTTGGAATTCATTG
ACGATCTGCATAAATTGGGCATTTCCTGCCATTTTGAAAACGAGATTCTGCAAATTCTCAAATCCATTTA
TCTCAACCAAAACTATAAACGGGACCTCTATTCTACCAGTTTAGCCTTCCGTCTCTTGCGTCAATACGGG
TTTATCTTGCCGCAGGAAGTTTTTGACTGCTTTAAAAACGAAGAAGGTACGGATTTTAAACCCAGCTTCG
GCCGGGATATTAAGGGTCTGTTACAGTTGTACGAAGCCTCCTTTTTGTCCCGGAAGGGGGAAGAAACTTT
ACAACTCGCCCGCGAATTTGCTACCAAAATCTTGCAAAAGGAAGTCGATGAACGGGAATTTGCTACTAAA
ATGGAATTTCCCAGTCACTGGACCGTACAAATGCCTAACGCTCGGCCTTTTATCGATGCCTATCGTCGGC
GTCCCGACATGAACCCCGTGGTTCTGGAACTCGCCATTCTCGATACCAATATCGTGCAAGCTCAGTTTCA
AGAAGAATTGAAGGAGACCTCCCGTTGGTGGGAAAGCACGGGGATTGTTCAAGAACTGCCGTTTGTTCGG
GACCGGATTGTGGAAGGTTATTTTTGGACCATTGGTGTTACTCAACGCCGTGAACACGGTTACGAACGTA
TTATGACGGCCAAAGTCATCGCTTTGGTGACCTGTTTGGATGATATTTATGACGTATATGGCACTATTGA
AGAATTGCAACTCTTCACCTCTACGATTCAGCGTTGGGATTTGGAGTCTATGAAGCAGTTACCGACTTAT
ATGCAGGTAAGCTTCCTGGCCTTGCACAATTTTGTAACCGAAGTGGCCTATGATACGCTGAAGAAAAAGG
GCTACAACTCTACCCCCTATTTGCGGAAGACTTGGGTGGATTTGGTCGAAAGTTACATTAAGGAAGCCAC
TTGGTACTATAATGGGTACAAACCCTCTATGCAGGAATACCTCAACAACGCCTGGATCTCTGTGGGCAGC
ATGGCTATTTTGAATCATTTGTTTTTTCGCTTTACTAATGAACGCATGCATAAGTACCGGGACATGAATC
GTGTATCCTCTAATATTGTGCGGTTAGCCGACGATATGGGAACCTCTTTGGCCGAAGTTGAACGCGGTGA
CGTGCCCAAAGCTATCCAATGTTACATGAATGAAACGAACGCCTCTGAGGAGGAGGCCCGCGAATATGTG
CGGCGCGTTATCCAGGAAGAATGGGAAAAACTGAACACTGAACTGATGCGCGACGACGACGATGACGATG
ATTTCACCTTAAGTAAATACTACTGCGAAGTCGTTGCTAACCTGACCCGGATGGCTCAGTTCATTTACCA
AGATGGTTCCGATGGGTTTGGGATGAAAGATTCCAAAGTAAATCGTTTACTGAAAGAAACGCTGATTGAG
CGCTATGAGTGAAGATCTGCGGCCGCGTTGATCGGCACGTAAGAGGTTCCAACTTTCACCATAATGAAAT
AAGATCACTACCGGGCGTATTTTTTGAGTTATCGAGATTTTCAGGAGCTAAGGAAGCTAAAATGGAGAAA
AAAATCACTGGATATACCACCGTTGATATATCCCAATGGCATCGTAAAGAACATTTTGAGGCATTTCAGT
CAGTTGCTCAATGTACCTATAACCAGACCGTTCAGCTGGATATTACGGCCTTTTTAAAGACCGTAAAGAA
AAATAAGCACAAGTTTTATCCGGCCTTTATTCACATTCTTGCCCGCCTGATGAATGCTCATCCGGAATTC
CGTATGGCAATGAAAGACGGTGAGCTGGTGATATGGGATAGTGTTCACCCTTGTTACACCGTTTTCCATG
AGCAAACTGAAACGTTTTCATCGCTCTGGAGTGAATACCACGACGATTTCCGGCAGTTTCTACACATATA
TTCGCAAGATGTGGCGTGTTACGGTGAAAACCTGGCCTATTTCCCTAAAGGGTTTATTGAGAATATGTTT
TTCGTCTCAGCCAATCCCTGGGTGAGTTTCACCAGTTTTGATTTAAACGTGGCCAATATGGACAACTTCT
TCGCCCCCGTTTTCACCATGGGCAAATATTATACGCAAGGCGACAAGGTGCTGATGCCGCTGGCGATTCA
GGTTCATCATGCCGTTTGTGATGGCTTCCATGTCGGCAGAATGCTTAATGAATTACAACAGTACTGCGAT
GAGTGGCAGGGCGGGGCGTAATTTTTTTAAGGCAGTTATTGGTGCCCTTAAACGCCTGGGGATCCTTGGT
GTAATGCCAACTGAATAATCTGCAAATTGCACTCTCCTTCAATGGGGGGTGCTTTTTGCTTGACTGAGTA
ATCTTCTGATTGCTGATCTTGATTGCCATCGATCGCCGGGGAGTCCGGGGCAGTTACCATTAGAGAGTCT
AGAGAATTAATCCATCTTCGATAGAGGAATTATGGGGGAAGAACCTGTGCCGGCGGATAAAGCATTAGGC
AAGAAATTCAAGAAAAAAAATGCCTCCTGGAGCATTGAAGAAAGCGAAGCTCTGTACCGGGTTGAGGCCT
GGGGGGCACCTTATTTTGCCATTAATGCCGCTGGTAACATAACCGTCTCTCCCAACGGCGATCGGGGCGG
TTCGTTAGATTTGTTGGAACTGGTGGAAGCCCTGCGGCAAAGAAAGCTCGGCTTACCCCTATTAATTCGT
TTTTCCGATATTTTGGCCGATCGCCTAGAGCGATTGAATAGTTGTTTTGCCAAGGCGATCGAGCTCCAGC
TTTTGTTCCCTTTAGTGAGGGTTAATTTCGAGCTTGGCGTAATCATGGTCATAGCTGTTTCCTGTGTGAA
ATTGTTATCCGCTCACAATTCCACACAACATACGAGCCGGAAGCATAAAGTGTAAAGCCTGGGGTGCCTA
ATGAGTGAGCTAACTCACATTAATTGCGTTGCGCTCACTGCCCGCTTTCCAGTCGGGAAACCTGTCGTGC
CAGCTGCATTAATGAATCGGCCAACGCGCGGGGAGAGGCGGTTTGCGTATTGGGCGCTCTTCCGCTTCCT
CGCTCACTGACTCGCTGCGCTCGGTCGTTCGGCTGCGGCGAGCGGTATCAGCTCACTCAAAGGCGGTAAT
ACGGTTATCCACAGAATCAGGGGATAACGCAGGAAAGAACATGTGAGCAAAAGGCCAGCAAAAGGCCAGG
AACCGTAAAAAGGCCGCGTTGCTGGCGTTTTTCCATAGGCTCCGCCCCCCTGACGAGCATCACAAAAATC
GACGCTCAAGTCAGAGGTGGCGAAACCCGACAGGACTATAAAGATACCAGGCGTTTCCCCCTGGAAGCTC
CCTCGTGCGCTCTCCTGTTCCGACCCTGCCGCTTACCGGATACCTGTCCGCCTTTCTCCCTTCGGGAAGC
GTGGCGCTTTCTCATAGCTCACGCTGTAGGTATCTCAGTTCGGTGTAGGTCGTTCGCTCCAAGCTGGGCT
GTGTGCACGAACCCCCCGTTCAGCCCGACCGCTGCGCCTTATCCGGTAACTATCGTCTTGAGTCCAACCC
GGTAAGACACGACTTATCGCCACTGGCAGCAGCCACTGGTAACAGGATTAGCAGAGCGAGGTATGTAGGC
GGTGCTACAGAGTTCTTGAAGTGGTGGCCTAACTACGGCTACACTAGAAGGACAGTATTTGGTATCTGCG
CTCTGCTGAAGCCAGTTACCTTCGGAAAAAGAGTTGGTAGCTCTTGATCCGGCAAACAAACCACCGCTGG
TAGCGGTGGTTTTTTTGTTTGCAAGCAGCAGATTACGCGCAGAAAAAAAGGATCTCAAGAAGATCCTTTG
ATCTTTTCTACGGGGTCTGACGCTCAGTGGAACGAAAACTCACGTTAAGGGATTTTGGTCATGAGATTAT
CAAAAAGGATCTTCACCTAGATCCTTTTAAATTAAAAATGAAGTTTTAAATCAATCTAAAGTATATATGA
GTAAACTTGGTCTGACAGTTACCAATGCTTAATCAGTGAGGCACCTATCTCAGCGATCTGTCTATTTCGT
TCATCCATAGTTGCCTGACTCCCCGTCGTGTAGATAACTACGATACGGGAGGGCTTACCATCTGGCCCCA
GTGCTGCAATGATACCGCGAGACCCACGCTCACCGGCTCCAGATTTATCAGCAATAAACCAGCCAGCCGG
AAGGGCCGAGCGCAGAAGTGGTCCTGCAACTTTATCCGCCTCCATCCAGTCTATTAATTGTTGCCGGGAA
GCTAGAGTAAGTAGTTCGCCAGTTAATAGTTTGCGCAACGTTGTTGCCATTGCTACAGGCATCGTGGTGT
CACGCTCGTCGTTTGGTATGGCTTCATTCAGCTCCGGTTCCCAACGATCAAGGCGAGTTACATGATCCCC
CATGTTGTGCAAAAAAGCGGTTAGCTCCTTCGGTCCTCCGATCGTTGTCAGAAGTAAGTTGGCCGCAGTG
TTATCACTCATGGTTATGGCAGCACTGCATAATTCTCTTACTGTCATGCCATCCGTAAGATGCTTTTCTG
TGACTGGTGAGTACTCAACCAAGTCATTCTGAGAATAGTGTATGCGGCGACCGAGTTGCTCTTGCCCGGC
GTCAATACGGGATAATACCGCGCCACATAGCAGAACTTTAAAAGTGCTCATCATTGGAAAACGTTCTTCG
GGGCGAAAACTCTCAAGGATCTTACCGCTGTTGAGATCCAGTTCGATGTAACCCACTCGTGCACCCAACT
GATCTTCAGCATCTTTTACTTTCACCAGCGTTTCTGGGTGAGCAAAAACAGGAAGGCAAAATGCCGCAAA
AAAGGGAATAAGGGCGACACGGAAATGTTGAATACTCATACTCTTCCTTTTTCAATATTATTGAAGCATT
TATCAGGGTTATTGTCTCATGAGCGGATACATATTTGAATGTATTTAGAAAAATAAACAAATAGGGGTTC
CGCGCACATTTCCCCGAAAAGTGC
