>Addgene plasmid #52309 | psbA2-Ptrc-PHLS (d) | addgene partial sequence | sequence record 82690 | CAT-R 5'-GCAACTGACTGAAATGCCTC-3'
GGTGGTATATCCAGTGATTTTTTTCTCCATTTTAGCTTCCTTAGCTCCTGAAAATCTCGATAACTCAAAA
AATACGCCCGGTAGTGATCTTATTTCATTATGGTGAAAGTTGGAACCTCTTACGTGCCGATCAACGCGGC
CGCAGATCTTCACTCATAGCGCTCAATCAGCGTTTCTTTCAGTAAACGATTTACTTTGGAATCTTTCATC
CCAAACCCATCGGAACCATCTTGGTAAATGAACTGAGCCATCCGGGTCAGGTTAGCAACGACTTCGCAGT
AGTATTTACTTAAGGTGAAATCATCGTCATCGTCGTCGTCGCGCATCAGTTCAGTGTTCAGTTTTTCCCA
TTCTTCCTGGATAACGCGCCGCACATATTCGCGGGCCTCCTCCTCAGAGGCGTTCGTTTCATTCATGTAA
CATTGGATAGCTTTGGGCACGTCACCGCGTTCAACTTCGGCCAAAGAGGTTCCCATATCGTCGGCTAACC
GCACAATATTAGAGGATACACGATTCATGTCCCGGTACTTATGCATGCGTTCATTAGTAAAGCGAAAAAA
CAAATGATTCAAAATAGCCATGCTGCCCACAGAGATCCAGGCGTTGTTGAGGTATTCCTGCATAGAGGGT
TTGTACCCATTATAGTACCAAGTGGCTTCCTTAATGTAACTTTCGACCAAATCCACCCAAGTCTTCCGCA
AATAGGGGGTAGAGTTGTAGCCCTTTTTCTTCAGCGTATCATAGGCCACTTCGGTTACAAAATTGTGC
