>Addgene plasmid #52309 | psbA2-Ptrc-PHLS (d) | addgene partial sequence | sequence record 82691 | T7 5'-TAATACGACTCACTATAGGG-3'
GGATATTTGCTGGGGGTTAATGAAACATTGTGGCGGAACCCAGGGACAATGTGACCAAAAAATTCAGGGA
TATCAATAAGTATTAGGTATATGGATCATAATTGTATGCCCGACTATTGCTTAAACTGACTGACCACTGA
CCTTAAGAGTAATGGCGTGCAAGGCCCAGTGATAAATTTCATTATTTTTCATTATTTCATCTCCATTGTC
CCTGAAAATCAGTTGTGTCGCCCCTCTACACAGCCCAGAACTATGGTAAAGGCGCACGAAAAACCGCCAG
GTAAACTCTTCTCAACCCCCAAAACGCCCTCTGTTTACCCATGGAAAAAACGACAATTACAAGAAAGTAA
AACTTATGTCATCTATAAGCTTCGTGTATATTAACTTCCTGTTACAAAGATTCTGAAATGAGCTGTTGAC
AATTAATCATCCGGCTCGTATAATGTGTGGAAATTGTGAGCGGATAACAATTAGGAGGTAAACATATGTG
TAGTTTGCAAGTTTCTGATCCTATTCCTACCGGACGCCGTTCCGGTGGTTATCCCCCGGCCTTATGGGAT
TTCGATACTATTCAATCCCTGAATACCGAATATAAGGGCGAACGTCACATGCGTCGGGAAGAAGACTTAA
TTGGTCAAGTTCGGGAAATGTTGGTGCACGAAGTAGAAGATCCCACTCCCCAGTTGGAATTCATTGACGA
TCTGCATAAATTGGGCATTTCCTGCCATTTTGAAAACGAGATTCTGCAAATTCTCAAATCCATTTATCTC
AACCAAAACTATAAACGGGACCTCTATTCTACCAGTTTAGCCTTCCGTCTCTTGCGTCAATACGGGTTTA
TCTTGCCGCAGGAAGTTTTTGACTGCTTT
